>Addgene plasmid #226514 | pcDNA5/FRT_HaloTag7-SNAP-tag2-NLS-P2A-NLS-mTurquoise2 | addgene full sequence | sequence record 449282 | Addgene NGS Result
ACAACTAGAATGCAGTGAAAAAAATGCTTTATTTGTGAAATTTGTGATGCTATTGCTTTATTTGTAACCA
TTATAAGCTGCAATAAACAAGTTGGGGTGGGCGAAGAACTCCAGCATGAGATCCCCGCGCTGGAGGATCA
TCCAGCCGGCGTCCCGGAAAACGATTCCGAAGCCCAACCTTTCATAGAAGGCGGCGGTGGAATCGAAATC
TCGTAGTACGTGCTATTCCTTTGCCCTCGGACGAGTGCTGGGGCGTCGGTTTCCACTATCGGCGAGTACT
TCTACACAGCCATCGGTCCAGACGGCCGCGCTTCTGCGGGCGATTTGTGTACGCCCGACAGTCCCGGCTC
CGGATCGGACGATTGCGTCGCATCGACCCTGCGCCCAAGCTGCATCATCGAAATTGCCGTCAACCAAGCT
CTGATAGAGTTGGTCAAGACCAATGCGGAGCATATACGCCCGGAGCCGCGGCGATCCTGCAAGCTCCGGA
TGCCTCCGCTCGAAGTAGCGCGTCTGCTGCTCCATACAAGCCAACCACGGCCTCCAGAAGAAGATGTTGG
CGACCTCGTATTGGGAATCCCCGAACATCGCCTCGCTCCAGTCAATGACCGCTGTTATGCGGCCATTGTC
CGTCAGGACATTGTTGGAGCCGAAATCCGCGTGCACGAGGTGCCGGACTTCGGGGCAGTCCTCGGCCCAA
AGCATCAGCTCATCGAGAGCCTGCGCGACGGACGCACTGACGGTGTCGTCCATCACAGTTTGCCAGTGAT
ACACATGGGGATCAGCAATCGCGCATATGAAATCACGCCATGTAGTGTATTGACCGATTCCTTGCGGTCC
GAATGGGCCGAACCCGCTCGTCTGGCTAAGATCGGCCGCAGCGATCGCATCCATGGCCTCCGCGACCGGC
TGCAGAACAGCGGGCAGTTCGGTTTCAGGCAGGTCTTGCAACGTGACACCCTGTGCACGGCGGGAGATGC
AATAGGTCAGGCTCTCGCTGAATTCCCCAATGTCAAGCACTTCCGGAATCGGGAGCGCGGCCGATGCAAA
GTGCCGATAAACATAACGATCTTTGTAGAAACCATCGGCGCAGCTATTTACCCGCAGGACATATCCACGC
CCTCCTACATCGAAGCTGAAAGCACGAGATTCTTCGCCCTCCGAGAGCTGCATCAGGTCGGAGACGCTGT
CGAACTTTTCGATCAGAAACTTCTCGACAGACGTCGCGGTGAGTTCAGGCTTTTTGGCCAAGGAAGTTCC
TATACTTTCTAGAGAATAGGAACTTCGGAATAGGAACTTCTAGGTACGTGAACCATCACCCT
[91 nt withheld, positions 1323-1413]
G
[124 nt withheld, positions 1415-1538]
GGGGATACCCCCTAGAGCCCCAGCTGGTTCTTTCCGCCTCAGAAGCCATAGAGCCCACCGCATCCCCAGC
ATGCCTGCTATTGTCTTCCCAATCCTCCCCCTTGCTGTCCTGCCCCACCCCACCCCCCAGAATAGAATGA
CACCTACTCAGACAATGCGATGCAATTTCCTCATTTTATTAGGAAAGGACAGTGGGAGTGGCACCTTCCA
GGGTCAAGGAAGGCACGGGGGAGGGGCAAACAACAGATGGCTGGCAACTAGAAGGCACAGTCGAGGCTGA
TCAGCGGGTTTAAACGGGCCCTCTAGATCATTACTTGTACAGCTCGTCCATGCCGAGAGTGATCCCGGCG
GCGGTCACGAACTCCAGCAGGACCATGTGATCGCGCTTCTCGTTGGGGTCTTTGCTCAGCTTGGACTGGG
TGCTCAGGTAGTGGTTGTCGGGCAGCAGCACGGGGCCGTCGCCGATGGGGGTGTTCTGCTGGTAGTGGTC
GGCGAGCTGCACGCCGCCGTCCTCGATGTTGTGGCGGATCTTGAAGTTGGCCTTGATGCCGTTCTTCTGC
TTGTCGGCGGTGATATAGACGTTGTCGCTAAAGTAGTTGTACTCCAGCTTGTGCCCCAGGATGTTGCCGT
CCTCCTTGAAGTCGATGCCCTTCAGCTCGATGCGGTTCACCAGGGTGTCGCCCTCGAACTTCACCTCGGC
GCGGGTCTTGTAGTTGCCGTCGTCCTTGAAGAAGATGGTGCGCTCCTGGACGTAGCCTTCGGGCATGGCG
GACTTGAAGAAGTCGTGCTGCTTCATGTGGTCGGGGTAGCGGGCGAAGCACTGCACGCCCCAGGACAGGG
TGGTCACGAGGGTGGGCCAGGGCACGGGCAGCTTGCCGGTGGTGCAGATGAACTTCAGGGTCAGCTTGCC
GTAGGTGGCATCGCCCTCGCCCTCGCCGGACACGCTGAACTTGTGGCCGTTTACGTCGCCGTCCAGCTCG
ACCAGGATGGGCACCACCCCGGTGAACAGCTCCTCGCCCTTGCTCACCATCACCTTCCTCTTCTTCTTGG
GGGCCATTCTAGATGGCCCGGGATTCTCTTCGACATCCCCTGCTTGTTTCAACAGGGAGAAGTTAGTGGC
TTGAGGAGAAGCCCGGAGCTCCTTTCTCTTCTTTTTTGGATCTACCTTTCTCTTCTTTTTTGGATCTACC
TTTCTCTTCTTTTTTGGATCCGGAGCTCCGCCCAGGCCTGGTTTACCCAGACGGTGACCTTCGTGCGCCA
GCAGCCATTCTTTCACGTACAGAGGGCCTTCGTAGCCACCTACGTCGCCGTCGCCCTGAACCACACGGTG
GCACGGGATCAGAATTGGCACCGGATTACCACGCAGAGCGGTTTTCACCGCCGCAGTTGCCGCTGGGTTG
CCAGCCAGCGCCGCCAGCTGGGAATAGGAGATCACCTCGCCGAATTTCACTACTTTCAGCAGTTTCCACA
GTACCTGACGGGTAAAGGATTCCTGCTGAAATACCGGGTGATGCAGGGCCGGTACAGGGAACTCTTCAAT
CGCCTCTGGCTGGTGAAAATATGCGTTCAGCCATGCGGTAGCCTGCATCAGCGGCTCCGGGCCCGGAGGA
CCCTGCTCGCCCTGACCATTGCCCACGAAATAGATGCGGTGCAGGCCCTGCTCGCAACCGCTCAGCAGCA
GTTTACCCAGCGGGCTGTCATAGGTAGTGCGTTTCATTTCGCAGTCTTTATCCATCTCGAGAGACCGAGA
GCGGCCGCCAGGTGGTGGAGGCGGTGGCGGTGGTGGTGGAGGAGGCGGAGGAGGTGGTGGTGGCGGCGGC
GGCGGTGGTGGCGGTGGCGGAGGAGGAGGGCGGCCGCTACCGGAAATCTCCAGAGTAGACAGCCAGCGCG
CGATCTCGCTGCCGATCAGGTCCGGGTTGTCTTCTTGCAGCAGATTCAGACCCGGGCCGATGTCCACAGC
CTTGCAGTTAGGCAGGCTTTTGGCCAGGCGAGCGGCTTCGGCCGGTGGGATCAGAACGCCTGGGGTGCCC
CAGAACAGCAGCTTCGGGACAGGGGACTGGTGCAGCCAGTCCATGTATTCTTCGACCAGCGCGACGATGT
TCGCTGGCTCACCGGCGATTGGCAGCTCGTTTGGGAAGCGCCACAGTGGCTCGCGGTCAACAGGATTCAG
GAACGGCTCGCGGTAATGGTCCATCTCGACTTCAGTCAGCGGGCGGACGACACCCATCGGCAGCGTACCC
TCGATAAAAACGTTCTGATCGATGATCAGCTTGCGGCCGACGTCGGTGGTGCGGAAGGCCTGGAAGGTCT
CGCGGGCAAATTCTGGCCATTCGTCCCAGGTCGGGATAGGGCGGATGAACTCCATAAATGCAATACCTTT
GACGCGCTCTGGATTGCGCTTGGCCCAGTGGAAACCCAGAGCGGAGCCCCAGTCGTGAATGACCAGGACG
ACCTCTTCCAGACCCAGGGCTTCGATGAAGGCATCCATGAAGCGGACGTGGTCGTCGAAGAAATAACCCA
GGTCTGGTTTGTCGGATTTGCCCATACCGATCAGGTCTGGAGCAATGCAGCGATGGGTCGGTGCAACATG
CGGGATGATGTTGCGCCACACGTAGGAGGAGGTCGGGTTACCGTGCAGGAACAGCACAGGGGTGCCATCG
CGCGGACCAACATCGACGTAGTGCATGCGCTCGCCCAGGACTTCCACATAATGGGGGTCGAATGGAAAGC
CAGTACCGATTTCGGATCCCATGGTGGTAAGTTTAAACGCTAGCCAGCTTGGGTCTCCCTATAGTGAGTC
GTATTAATTTCGATAAGCCAGTAAGCAGTGGGTTCTCTAGTTAGCCAGAGAGCTCTGCTTATATAGACCT
CCCACCGTACACGCCTACCGCCCATTTGCGTCAATGGGGCGGAGTTGTTACGACATTTTGGAAAGTCCCG
TTGATTTTGGTGCCAAAACAAACTCCCATTGACGTCAATGGGGTGGAGACTTGGAAATCCCCGTGAGTCA
AACCGCTATCCACGCCCATTGATGTACTGCCAAAACCGCATCACCATGGTAATAGCGATGACTAATACGT
AGATGTACTGCCAAGTAGGAAAGTCCCATAAGGTCATGTACTGGGCATAATGCCAGGCGGGCCATTTACC
GTCATTGACGTCAATAGGGGGCGTACTTGGCATATGATACACTTGATGTACTGCCAAGTGGGCAGTTTAC
CGTAAATACTCCACCCATTGACGTCAATGGAAAGTCCCTATTGGCGTTACTATGGGAACATACGTCATTA
TTGACGTCAATGGGCGGGGGTCGTTGGGCGGTCAGCCAGGCGGGCCATTTACCGTAAGTTATGTAACGCG
GAACTCCATATATGGGCTATGAACTAATGACCCCGTAATTGATTACTATTAATAACTAGTCAATAATCAA
TGTCAACGCGTATATCTGGCCCGTACATCGCGAAGCAGCGCAAAACGCCTAACCCTAAGCAGATTCTTCA
TGCAATTGTCGGTCAAGCCTTGCCTTGTTGTAGCTTAAATTTTGCTCGCGCACTACTCAGCGACCTCCAA
CACACAAGCAGGGAGCAGATACTGGCTTAACTATGCGGCATCAGAGCAGATTGTACTGAGAGTGCACCAT
AGGGGATCGGGAGATCTCCCGATCCGTCGACGTCAGGTGGCACTTTTCGGGGAAATGTGCGCGGAACCCC
TATTTGTTTATTTTTCTAAATACATTCAAATATGTATCCGCTCATGAGACAATAACCCTGATAAATGCTT
CAATAATATTGAAAAAGGAAGAGTATGAGTATTCAACATTTCCGTGTCGCCCTTATTCCCTTTTTTGCGG
CATTTTGCCTTCCTGTTTTTGCTCACCCAGAAACGCTGGTGAAAGTAAAAGATGCTGAAGATCAGTTGGG
TGCACGAGTGGGTTACATCGAACTGGATCTCAACAGCGGTAAGATCCTTGAGAGTTTTCGCCCCGAAGAA
CGTTTTCCAATGATGAGCACTTTTAAAGTTCTGCTATGTGGCGCGGTATTATCCCGTATTGACGCCGGGC
AAGAGCAACTCGGTCGCCGCATACACTATTCTCAGAATGACTTGGTTGAGTACTCACCAGTCACAGAAAA
GCATCTTACGGATGGCATGACAGTAAGAGAATTATGCAGTGCTGCCATAACCATGAGTGATAACACTGCG
GCCAACTTACTTCTGACAACGATCGGAGGACCGAAGGAGCTAACCGCTTTTTTGCACAACATGGGGGATC
ATGTAACTCGCCTTGATCGTTGGGAACCGGAGCTGAATGAAGCCATACCAAACGACGAGCGTGACACCAC
GATGCCTGTAGCAATGGCAACAACGTTGCGCAAACTATTAACTGGCGAACTACTTACTCTAGCTTCCCGG
CAACAATTAATAGACTGGATGGAGGCGGATAAAGTTGCAGGACCACTTCTGCGCTCGGCCCTTCCGGCTG
GCTGGTTTATTGCTGATAAATCTGGAGCCGGTGAGCGTGGGTCTCGCGGTATCATTGCAGCACTGGGGCC
AGATGGTAAGCCCTCCCGTATCGTAGTTATCTACACGACGGGGAGTCAGGCAACTATGGATGAACGAAAT
AGACAGATCGCTGAGATAGGTGCCTCACTGATTAAGCATTGGTAACTGTCAGACCAAGTTTACTCATATA
TACTTTAGATTGATTTAAAACTTCATTTTTAATTTAAAAGGATCTAGGTGAAGATCCTTTTTGATAATCT
CATGACCAAAATCCCTTAACGTGAGTTTTCGTTCCACTGAGCGTCAGACCCCGTAGAAAAGATCAAAGGA
TCTTCTTGAGATCCTTTTTTTCTGCGCGTAATCTGCTGCTTGCAAACAAAAAAACCACCGCTACCAGCGG
TGGTTTGTTTGCCGGATCAAGAGCTACCAACTCTTTTTCCGAAGGTAACTGGCTTCAGCAGAGCGCAGAT
ACCAAATACTGTTCTTCTAGTGTAGCCGTAGTTAGGCCACCACTTCAAGAACTCTGTAGCACCGCCTACA
TACCTCGCTCTGCTAATCCTGTTACCAGTGGCTGCTGCCAGTGGCGATAAGTCGTGTCTTACCGGGTTGG
ACTCAAGACGATAGTTACCGGATAAGGCGCAGCGGTCGGGCTGAACGGGGGGTTCGTGCACACAGCCCAG
CTTGGAGCGAACGACCTACACCGAACTGAGATACCTACAGCGTGAGCTATGAGAAAGCGCCACGCTTCCC
GAAGGGAGAAAGGCGGACAGGTATCCGGTAAGCGGCAGGGTCGGAACAGGAGAGCGCACGAGGGAGCTTC
CAGGGGGAAACGCCTGGTATCTTTATAGTCCTGTCGGGTTTCGCCACCTCTGACTTGAGCGTCGATTTTT
GTGATGCTCGTCAGGGGGGCGGAGCCTATGGAAAAACGCCAGCAACGCGGCCTTTTTACGGTTCCTGGCC
TTTTGCTGGCCTTTTGCTCACATGTTCTTTCCTGCGTTATCCCCTGATTCTGTGGATAACCGTATTACCG
CCTTTGAGTGAGCTGATACCGCTCGCCGCAGCCGAACGACCGAGCGCAGCGAGTCAGTGAGCGAGGAAGC
GGAAGAGCGCCCAATACGCAAACCGCCTCTCCCCGCGCGTTGGCCGATTCATTAATGCAGCTGGCACGAC
AGGTTTCCCGACTGGAAAGCGGGCAGTGAGCGCAACGCAATTAATGTGAGTTAGCTCACTCATTAGGCAC
CCCAGGCTTTACACTTTATGCTTCCGGCTCGTATGTTGTGTGGAATTGTGAGCGGATAACAATTTCACAC
AGGAAACAGCTATGACCATGATTACGCCAAGCTCTAGCTAGAGGTCGACGGTATACAGACATGATAAGAT
ACATTGATGAGTTTGGACAAACC
Features (pLannotate 1.2.2; 25 found; start..end, strand, type, name):
     88..213     -  CDS            ble (fragment): BLE_KLEPN - Experimental evidence at protein level: Swiss-Prot protein existence level 1. Binding protein with a strong affinity to the bleomycin family of antibiotics. Binds to CL990; an antimitotic-antibiotic compound. From Klebsiella pneumoniae.
    223..1245    -  CDS            HygR: aminoglycoside phosphotransferase from E. coli; aph(4)-Ia; confers resistance to hygromycin
   1253..1300    -  protein_bind   FRT: FLP-mediated recombination occurs in the 8-bp core sequence TCTAGAAA (Turan and Bode, 2011). FLP recombinase from the Saccharomyces cerevisiae 2μ plasmid
   1305..1538    -  rep_origin     f1 ori (fragment) (sequence partly withheld): f1 bacteriophage origin of replication; arrow indicates direction of (+) strand synthesis
   1559..1580    -  promoter       SV40 promoter (fragment): SV40 enhancer and early promoter
   1584..1808    -  polyA_signal   bGH poly(A) signal: bovine growth hormone polyadenylation signal
   1849..2568    -  CDS            mTurquoise2: enhanced monomeric variant of CFP (Goedhart et al., 2012) mammalian codon-optimized
   2679..2697    -  CDS            SV40 NLS (fragment): nuclear localization signal of SV40 (simian virus 40) large T antigen
   2701..2721    -  CDS            SV40 NLS: nuclear localization signal of SV40 (simian virus 40) large T antigen
   2725..2745    -  CDS            SV40 NLS: nuclear localization signal of SV40 (simian virus 40) large T antigen
   2752..3273    -  CDS            MGMT (fragment): MGMT_HUMAN - Experimental evidence at protein level: Swiss-Prot protein existence level 1. Involved in the cellular defense against the biological effects of O6-methylguanine (O6-MeG) and O4-methylthymine (O4-MeT) in DNA. Repairs the methylated nucleobase in DNA by stoichiometrically transferring the methyl group to a cysteine residue in the enzyme. This is a suicide reaction: the enzyme is irreversibly inactivated. From Homo sapiens (Human).
   3398..4281    -  CDS            HaloTag® (fragment): modified bacterial dehalogenase that forms covalent bonds with chloroalkane derivatives
   4326..4344    -  promoter       T7 promoter: promoter for bacteriophage T7 RNA polymerase
   4360..4393    -  LTR            5' LTR (truncated) (fragment): truncated 5' long terminal repeat (LTR) from HIV-1
   4389..4592    -  promoter       CMV promoter: human cytomegalovirus (CMV) immediate early promoter
   4593..4972    -  enhancer       CMV enhancer: human cytomegalovirus immediate early enhancer
   5127..5179    +  misc_feature   bom (fragment): basis of mobility region from pBR322
   5238..5342    +  promoter       AmpR promoter: bla
   5343..6203    +  CDS            AmpR: β-lactamase; bla; confers resistance to ampicillin, carbenicillin, and related antibiotics
   6374..6962    +  rep_origin     ori: high-copy-number ColE1/pMB1/pBR322/pUC origin of replication
   7145..7237    +  CDS            lacI (fragment): lac repressor; lacI; The lac repressor binds to the lac operator to inhibit transcription in E. coli. This inhibition can be relieved by adding lactose or isopropyl-β-D-thiogalactopyranoside (IPTG).
   7250..7271    +  protein_bind   CAP binding site: CAP binding activates transcription in the presence of cAMP. E. coli catabolite activator protein
   7286..7316    +  promoter       lac promoter: promoter for the E. coli lac operon
   7324..7340    +  protein_bind   lac operator: The lac repressor binds to the lac operator to inhibit transcription in E. coli. This inhibition can be relieved by adding lactose or isopropyl-β-D-thiogalactopyranoside (IPTG). lac repressor encoded by lacI
   7413..93      -  polyA_signal   SV40 poly(A) signal (across the origin): SV40 polyadenylation signal
