[The description below was written by a language model from this plasmid's Addgene catalogue record and pLannotate feature annotations shown in this document.]
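Description:
pcDNA5/FRT_HaloTag7-SNAP-tag2-NLS-P2A-NLS-mTurquoise2 is a 7.4 kb mammalian expression plasmid built on the pcDNA5/FRT backbone. It is propagated in E. coli as a high-copy plasmid through a ColE1/pUC-type origin and selected with ampicillin via the β-lactamase gene. The backbone carries a single FRT site placed directly upstream of a hygromycin resistance coding sequence followed by an SV40 poly(A) signal. In this vector family that arrangement allows FLP recombinase-mediated integration into a host cell line carrying a matching genomic FRT site, with hygromycin resistance used to select integrants. The plasmid can equally be used for transient transfection.

The synthetic insert, assembled by Gibson cloning, is driven by the CMV immediate-early enhancer and promoter and terminated by the bGH poly(A) signal; a T7 promoter lies just upstream of the coding region. The open reading frame encodes HaloTag7, a modified bacterial dehalogenase that reacts covalently with chloroalkane ligands. It is fused to SNAP-tag2, which the annotation software detects as a fragment of human MGMT, the DNA repair protein from which SNAP-tags are engineered. Tandem SV40 nuclear localization signals follow. A P2A self-cleaving peptide, named in the construct title but not annotated in the feature table, then separates this fusion from a second nuclear-targeted protein, the cyan fluorescent protein mTurquoise2.

A single transcript therefore yields two separate nuclear proteins in roughly equal amounts. HaloTag7 in the same polypeptide, and mTurquoise2 as a co-expressed marker, can plausibly serve as internal references for SNAP-tag2 labeling with fluorescent substrates, consistent with the associated work on faster and brighter labeling, though the record does not state this use explicitly.
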