Addgene plasmid #226514: pcDNA5/FRT_HaloTag7-SNAP-tag2-NLS-P2A-NLS-mTurquoise2
Purpose: Mamalian cell expression of nuclear HaloTag7-SNAP-tag2 and nuclear mTurquoise2
Depositing lab: Kai Johnsson. Depositing organization: Max Planck Institute for Medical Research. Publication: SNAP-tag2 for faster and brighter protein labeling. Kühn S, Nasufovic V, Wilhelm J, Kompa J, de Lange EMF, Lin YH, Egoldt C, Fischer J, Lennoi A, Tarnawski M, Reinstein J, Vlijm R, Hiblot J, Johnsson K. Nat Chem Biol. 2025 Jul 3. doi: 10.1038/s41589-025-01942-z. PubMed 40610720.
Backbone
  Vector backbone: pcDNA5/FRT
  Vector type: Mammalian Expression
  Selectable markers: Hygromycin
Growth in bacteria
  Bacterial resistance: Ampicillin, 100 μg/mL
  Growth temperature: 37°C
  Growth strain: DH5alpha
  Copy number: High Copy
Gene/Insert
  Gene/Insert name: HaloTag7-SNAP-tag2-NLS-P2A-NLS-mTurquoise2
  Species: Synthetic
  Promoter: CMV
  Cloning method: Gibson Cloning
  Sequencing primers: 5′ CMV-forward
Terms and licenses: Academic/Nonprofit Terms; Industry Terms: Not Available to Industry
Depositor comments: Please visit https://doi.org/10.1101/2024.08.28.610127 for bioRxiv preprint.
How to cite: pcDNA5/FRT_HaloTag7-SNAP-tag2-NLS-P2A-NLS-mTurquoise2 was a gift from Kai Johnsson (Addgene plasmid # 226514 ; http://n2t.net/addgene:226514 ; RRID:Addgene_226514)
